Addgene plasmid #90781: NCAPG E10.2 gRNA
Purpose: 3rd generation lentiviral gRNA plasmid targeting human NCAPG
Depositing lab: Iain Cheeseman. Depositing organization: Whitehead Institute for Biomedical Research. Publication: Large-Scale Analysis of CRISPR/Cas9 Cell-Cycle Knockouts Reveals the Diversity of p53-Dependent Responses to Cell-Cycle Defects. McKinley KL, Cheeseman IM. Dev Cell. 2017 Feb 27;40(4):405-420.e2. doi: 10.1016/j.devcel.2017.01.012. Epub 2017 Feb 16. PubMed 28216383.
Backbone
  Vector backbone: pLenti-sgRNA
  Backbone manufacturer: Eric Lander & David Sabatini labs (Addgene plasmid #71409)
  Backbone size w/o insert (bp): 9151
  Vector type: Lentiviral, CRISPR
  Selectable markers: Puromycin
Growth in bacteria
  Bacterial resistance: Ampicillin, 100 μg/mL
  Growth temperature: 37°C
  Growth strain: NEB Stable
  Copy number: Unknown
Gene/Insert
  Gene/Insert name: NCAPG (Guide Designation E10.2) (alt name: pKMKO series)
  gRNA/shRNA sequence: CACCGAGGCTGCTGTCGATTAAGG
  Species: H. sapiens (human)
  Promoter: U6
  Cloning method: Restriction Enzyme; 5′ cloning site BsmBI (destroyed during cloning); 3′ cloning site BsmBI (destroyed during cloning)
  Sequencing primers: 5′ hU6-F (5'-GAGGGCCTATTTCCCATGATT-3'); 3′ EF1a-R (5'-CACGGCGACTACTGCACTTA-3')
Terms and licenses: Academic/Nonprofit Terms; Industry Terms: Not Available to Industry
Depositor comments: Please note that gRNA target sequence listed is not strictly the 20nt spacer sequence, but also contains the 5' BsmBI overhang. For more information about knockout human cell lines generated using this plasmid, please see http://cellcycleknockouts.wi.mit.edu/ .
How to cite: NCAPG E10.2 gRNA was a gift from Iain Cheeseman (Addgene plasmid # 90781 ; http://n2t.net/addgene:90781 ; RRID:Addgene_90781)
