[The description below was written by a language model from this plasmid's Addgene catalogue record and pLannotate feature annotations shown in this document.]
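Description:
NCAPG E10.2 gRNA is a third-generation lentiviral CRISPR guide plasmid built on the pLenti-sgRNA backbone and carrying a single guide RNA directed against human NCAPG (guide designation E10.2, part of the pKMKO series). It is maintained in E. coli through a high-copy ColE1/pUC-type origin with ampicillin selection (AmpR). The backbone also retains an f1 origin, lac promoter/operator and lacZα remnants, and T3 and T7 promoters. The catalogue lists the empty backbone at about 9.15 kb, whereas the sequenced plasmid is 7,301 nt. This would be consistent with loss of a stuffer fragment when the guide oligos were inserted between the two BsmBI sites, which were destroyed in cloning, but the record does not state this.

The viral portion runs from an RSV promoter fused to a truncated HIV-1 5' LTR, which makes genomic RNA production Tat-independent, through the Ψ packaging signal with a gag fragment, the RRE for Rev-dependent export, and a cPPT/CTS, to a self-inactivating ΔU3 3' LTR followed by an SV40 poly(A) signal and SV40 origin. Between the LTRs, a human U6 RNA polymerase III promoter drives the NCAPG spacer joined to the S. pyogenes Cas9 guide scaffold (annotated as a tracrRNA fragment). A separate EF-1α core promoter expresses puromycin N-acetyltransferase, with a WPRE to enhance expression, allowing puromycin selection of transduced cells. No Cas9 is annotated on the plasmid, so the nuclease must be supplied separately in the target cells. The construct was used to generate NCAPG knockouts in human cells as part of a large-scale analysis of cell-cycle gene knockouts and p53-dependent responses.
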