Features (pLannotate 1.2.2; 27 found; start..end, strand, type, name):
    101..122     +  protein_bind   CAP binding site: CAP binding activates transcription in the presence of cAMP. E. coli catabolite activator protein
    137..167     +  promoter       lac promoter: promoter for the E. coli lac operon
    175..191     +  protein_bind   lac operator: The lac repressor binds to the lac operator to inhibit transcription in E. coli. This inhibition can be relieved by adding lactose or isopropyl-β-D-thiogalactopyranoside (IPTG). lac repressor encoded by lacI
    236..254     +  promoter       T3 promoter: promoter for bacteriophage T3 RNA polymerase
    282..508     +  promoter       RSV promoter: Rous sarcoma virus enhancer/promoter
    509..689     +  LTR            5' LTR (truncated): truncated 5' long terminal repeat (LTR) from HIV-1
    736..861     +  misc_feature   HIV-1 Ψ: packaging signal of human immunodeficiency virus type 1
    845..1208    +  CDS            HIV-1 gag (fragment): gag protein from human immunodeficiency virus 1; gag
   1354..1587    +  misc_feature   RRE: The Rev response element (RRE) of HIV-1 allows for Rev-dependent mRNA export from the nucleus to the cytoplasm.
   1964..1990    +  CDS            Rev (fragment): human immunodeficiency virus 1 (HIV-1) Rev protein; rev; enhances nuclear export of unspliced and incompletely spliced viral mRNAs
   1994..2234    +  promoter       U6 promoter: RNA polymerase III promoter for human U6 snRNA
   2281..2348    +  misc_RNA       tracrRNA (fragment): trans-activating CRISPR RNA for the Streptococcus pyogenes CRISPR/Cas9 system
   2397..2514    +  misc_feature   cPPT/CTS: central polypurine tract and central termination sequence of HIV-1
   2583..2794    +  promoter       EF-1α core promoter: core promoter for human elongation factor EF-1α
   2820..3419    +  CDS            PuroR (fragment): puromycin N-acetyltransferase; pac from Streptomyces; confers resistance to puromycin
   3435..4023    +  misc_feature   WPRE: woodchuck hepatitis virus posttranscriptional regulatory element
   4074..4093    +  misc_feature   cPPT/CTS (fragment): central polypurine tract and central termination sequence of HIV-1
   4095..4328    +  LTR            3' LTR (ΔU3): self-inactivating 3' long terminal repeat (LTR) from HIV-1
   4406..4527    +  polyA_signal   SV40 poly(A) signal: SV40 polyadenylation signal
   4567..4702    +  rep_origin     SV40 ori: SV40 origin of replication
   4723..4741    -  promoter       T7 promoter: promoter for bacteriophage T7 RNA polymerase
   4749..4904    +  CDS            lacZα (fragment): LacZα fragment of β-galactosidase; lacZ fragment
   4909..5337    +  rep_origin     f1 ori (sequence partly withheld): f1 bacteriophage origin of replication; arrow indicates direction of (+) strand synthesis
   5390..5494    +  promoter       AmpR promoter: bla
   5495..6355    +  CDS            AmpR: β-lactamase; bla; confers resistance to ampicillin, carbenicillin, and related antibiotics
   6526..7114    +  rep_origin     ori: high-copy-number ColE1/pMB1/pBR322/pUC origin of replication
   7297..88      +  CDS            lacI (fragment) (across the origin): lac repressor; lacI; The lac repressor binds to the lac operator to inhibit transcription in E. coli. This inhibition can be relieved by adding lactose or isopropyl-β-D-thiogalactopyranoside (IPTG).
>Addgene plasmid #90781 | NCAPG E10.2 gRNA | addgene full sequence | sequence record 183626 | Addgene NGS Result
CAATACGCAAACCGCCTCTCCCCGCGCGTTGGCCGATTCATTAATGCAGCTGGCACGACAGGTTTCCCGA
CTGGAAAGCGGGCAGTGAGCGCAACGCAATTAATGTGAGTTAGCTCACTCATTAGGCACCCCAGGCTTTA
CACTTTATGCTTCCGGCTCGTATGTTGTGTGGAATTGTGAGCGGATAACAATTTCACACAGGAAACAGCT
ATGACCATGATTACGCCAAGCGCGCAATTAACCCTCACTAAAGGGAACAAAAGCTGGAGCTGCAAGCTTA
ATGTAGTCTTATGCAATACTCTTGTAGTCTTGCAACATGGTAACGATGAGTTAGCAACATGCCTTACAAG
GAGAGAAAAAGCACCGTGCATGCCGATTGGTGGAAGTAAGGTGGTACGATCGTGCCTTATTAGGAAGGCA
ACAGACGGGTCTGACATGGATTGGACGAACCACTGAATTGCCGCATTGCAGAGATATTGTATTTAAGTGC
CTAGCTCGATACATAAACGGGTCTCTCTGGTTAGACCAGATCTGAGCCTGGGAGCTCTCTGGCTAACTAG
GGAACCCACTGCTTAAGCCTCAATAAAGCTTGCCTTGAGTGCTTCAAGTAGTGTGTGCCCGTCTGTTGTG
TGACTCTGGTAACTAGAGATCCCTCAGACCCTTTTAGTCAGTGTGGAAAATCTCTAGCAGTGGCGCCCGA
ACAGGGACTTGAAAGCGAAAGGGAAACCAGAGGAGCTCTCTCGACGCAGGACTCGGCTTGCTGAAGCGCG
CACGGCAAGAGGCGAGGGGCGGCGACTGGTGAGTACGCCAAAAATTTTGACTAGCGGAGGCTAGAAGGAG
AGAGATGGGTGCGAGAGCGTCAGTATTAAGCGGGGGAGAATTAGATCGCGATGGGAAAAAATTCGGTTAA
GGCCAGGGGGAAAGAAAAAATATAAATTAAAACATATAGTATGGGCAAGCAGGGAGCTAGAACGATTCGC
AGTTAATCCTGGCCTGTTAGAAACATCAGAAGGCTGTAGACAAATACTGGGACAGCTACAACCATCCCTT
CAGACAGGATCAGAAGAACTTAGATCATTATATAATACAGTAGCAACCCTCTATTGTGTGCATCAAAGGA
TAGAGATAAAAGACACCAAGGAAGCTTTAGACAAGATAGAGGAAGAGCAAAACAAAAGTAAGACCACCGC
ACAGCAAGCGGCCGCTGATCTTCAGACCTGGAGGAGGAGATATGAGGGACAATTGGAGAAGTGAATTATA
TAAATATAAAGTAGTAAAAATTGAACCATTAGGAGTAGCACCCACCAAGGCAAAGAGAAGAGTGGTGCAG
AGAGAAAAAAGAGCAGTGGGAATAGGAGCTTTGTTCCTTGGGTTCTTGGGAGCAGCAGGAAGCACTATGG
GCGCAGCGTCAATGACGCTGACGGTACAGGCCAGACAATTATTGTCTGGTATAGTGCAGCAGCAGAACAA
TTTGCTGAGGGCTATTGAGGCGCAACAGCATCTGTTGCAACTCACAGTCTGGGGCATCAAGCAGCTCCAG
GCAAGAATCCTGGCTGTGGAAAGATACCTAAAGGATCAACAGCTCCTGGGGATTTGGGGTTGCTCTGGAA
AACTCATTTGCACCACTGCTGTGCCTTGGAATGCTAGTTGGAGTAATAAATCTCTGGAACAGATTTGGAA
TCACACGACCTGGATGGAGTGGGACAGAGAAATTAACAATTACACAAGCTTAATACACTCCTTAATTGAA
GAATCGCAAAACCAGCAAGAAAAGAATGAACAAGAATTATTGGAATTAGATAAATGGGCAAGTTTGTGGA
ATTGGTTTAACATAACAAATTGGCTGTGGTATATAAAATTATTCATAATGATAGTAGGAGGCTTGGTAGG
TTTAAGAATAGTTTTTGCTGTACTTTCTATAGTGAATAGAGTTAGGCAGGGATATTCACCATTATCGTTT
CAGACCCACCTCCCAACCCCGAGGGGACCCAGAGAGGGCCTATTTCCCATGATTCCTTCATATTTGCATA
TACGATACAAGGCTGTTAGAGAGATAATTAGAATTAATTTGACTGTAAACACAAAGATATTAGTACAAAA
TACGTGACGTAGAAAGTAATAATTTCTTGGGTAGTTTGCAGTTTTAAAATTATGTTTTAAAATGGACTAT
CATATGCTTACCGTAACTTGAAAGTATTTCGATTTCTTGGCTTTATATATCTTGTGGAAAGGACGAAACA
CCGAGGCTGCTGTCGATTAAGGGTTTAAGAGCTATGCTGGAAACAGCATAGCAAGTTTAAATAAGGCTAG
TCCGTTATCAACTTGAAAAAGTGGCACCGAGTCGGTGCTTTTTTTGAATTCTAGATCTTGAGACAAATGG
CAGTATTCATCCACAATTTTAAAAGAAAAGGGGGGATTGGGGGGTACAGTGCAGGGGAAAGAATAGTAGA
CATAATAGCAACAGACATACAAACTAAAGAATTACAAAAACAAATTACAAAAATTCAAAATTTTCGGGTT
TATTACAGGGACAGCAGAGATCCACTTTGGCGCCGGCTCGAGTGGCTCCGGTGCCCGTCAGTGGGCAGAG
CGCACATCGCCCACAGTCCCCGAGAAGTTGGGGGGAGGGGTCGGCAATTGAACCGGTGCCTAGAGAAGGT
GGCGCGGGGTAAACTGGGAAAGTGATGTCGTGTACTGGCTCCGCCTTTTTCCCGAGGGTGGGGGAGAACC
GTATATAAGTGCAGTAGTCGCCGTGAACGTTCTTTTTCGCAACGGGTTTGCCGCCAGAACACAGGTGTCG
TGACGCGGGATCCGCCACCATGACCGAGTACAAGCCCACGGTGCGCCTCGCCACCCGCGACGACGTCCCC
AGGGCCGTACGCACCCTCGCCGCCGCGTTCGCCGACTACCCCGCCACGCGCCACACCGTCGATCCGGACC
GCCACATCGAGCGGGTCACCGAGCTGCAAGAACTCTTCCTCACGCGCGTCGGGCTCGACATCGGCAAGGT
GTGGGTCGCGGACGACGGCGCCGCGGTGGCGGTCTGGACCACGCCGGAGAGCGTCGAAGCGGGGGCGGTG
TTCGCCGAGATCGGCCCGCGCATGGCCGAGTTGAGCGGTTCCCGGCTGGCCGCGCAGCAACAGATGGAAG
GCCTCCTGGCGCCGCACCGGCCCAAGGAGCCCGCGTGGTTCCTGGCCACCGTCGGAGTCTCGCCCGACCA
CCAGGGCAAGGGTCTGGGCAGCGCCGTCGTGCTCCCCGGAGTGGAGGCGGCCGAGCGCGCCGGGGTGCCC
GCCTTCCTGGAGACCTCCGCGCCCCGCAACCTCCCCTTCTACGAGCGGCTCGGCTTCACCGTCACCGCCG
ACGTCGAGGTGCCCGAAGGACCGCGCACCTGGTGCATGACCCGCAAGCCCGGTGCCTGAACGCGTTAAGT
CGACAATCAACCTCTGGATTACAAAATTTGTGAAAGATTGACTGGTATTCTTAACTATGTTGCTCCTTTT
ACGCTATGTGGATACGCTGCTTTAATGCCTTTGTATCATGCTATTGCTTCCCGTATGGCTTTCATTTTCT
CCTCCTTGTATAAATCCTGGTTGCTGTCTCTTTATGAGGAGTTGTGGCCCGTTGTCAGGCAACGTGGCGT
GGTGTGCACTGTGTTTGCTGACGCAACCCCCACTGGTTGGGGCATTGCCACCACCTGTCAGCTCCTTTCC
GGGACTTTCGCTTTCCCCCTCCCTATTGCCACGGCGGAACTCATCGCCGCCTGCCTTGCCCGCTGCTGGA
CAGGGGCTCGGCTGTTGGGCACTGACAATTCCGTGGTGTTGTCGGGGAAATCATCGTCCTTTCCTTGGCT
GCTCGCCTGTGTTGCCACCTGGATTCTGCGCGGGACGTCCTTCTGCTACGTCCCTTCGGCCCTCAATCCA
GCGGACCTTCCTTCCCGCGGCCTGCTGCCGGCTCTGCGGCCTCTTCCGCGTCTTCGCCTTCGCCCTCAGA
CGAGTCGGATCTCCCTTTGGGCCGCCTCCCCGCGTCGACTTTAAGACCAATGACTTACAAGGCAGCTGTA
GATCTTAGCCACTTTTTAAAAGAAAAGGGGGGACTGGAAGGGCTAATTCACTCCCAACGAAGACAAGATC
TGCTTTTTGCTTGTACTGGGTCTCTCTGGTTAGACCAGATCTGAGCCTGGGAGCTCTCTGGCTAACTAGG
GAACCCACTGCTTAAGCCTCAATAAAGCTTGCCTTGAGTGCTTCAAGTAGTGTGTGCCCGTCTGTTGTGT
GACTCTGGTAACTAGAGATCCCTCAGACCCTTTTAGTCAGTGTGGAAAATCTCTAGCAGTACGTATAGTA
GTTCATGTCATCTTATTATTCAGTATTTATAACTTGCAAAGAAATGAATATCAGAGAGTGAGAGGAACTT
GTTTATTGCAGCTTATAATGGTTACAAATAAAGCAATAGCATCACAAATTTCACAAATAAAGCATTTTTT
TCACTGCATTCTAGTTGTGGTTTGTCCAAACTCATCAATGTATCTTATCATGTCTGGCTCTAGCTATCCC
GCCCCTAACTCCGCCCATCCCGCCCCTAACTCCGCCCAGTTCCGCCCATTCTCCGCCCCATGGCTGACTA
ATTTTTTTTATTTATGCAGAGGCCGAGGCCGCCTCGGCCTCTGAGCTATTCCAGAAGTAGTGAGGAGGCT
TTTTTGGAGGCCTAGGGACGTACCCAATTCGCCCTATAGTGAGTCGTATTACGCGCGCTCACTGGCCGTC
GTTTTACAACGTCGTGACTGGGAAAACCCTGGCGTTACCCAACTTAATCGCCTTGCAGCACATCCCCCTT
TCGCCAGCTGGCGTAATAGCGAAGAGGCCCGCACCGATCGCCCTTCCCAACAGTTGCGCAGCCTGAATGG
CGAATGGG
[124 nt withheld, positions 4909-5032]
C
[91 nt withheld, positions 5034-5124]
A
[49 nt withheld, positions 5126-5174]
CCTTTGACGTTGGAGTCCACGTTCTTT
[37 nt withheld, positions 5202-5238]
ACCCTATCTCGGTCTATTCTTTTGATTTATAAGGGATTTTGCCGATTTCGGCCTATTGGTTAAAAAATGA
GCTGATTTAACAAAAATTTAACGCGAATTTTAACAAAATATTAACGCTTACAATTTAGGTGGCACTTTTC
GGGGAAATGTGCGCGGAACCCCTATTTGTTTATTTTTCTAAATACATTCAAATATGTATCCGCTCATGAG
ACAATAACCCTGATAAATGCTTCAATAATATTGAAAAAGGAAGAGTATGAGTATTCAACATTTCCGTGTC
GCCCTTATTCCCTTTTTTGCGGCATTTTGCCTTCCTGTTTTTGCTCACCCAGAAACGCTGGTGAAAGTAA
AAGATGCTGAAGATCAGTTGGGTGCACGAGTGGGTTACATCGAACTGGATCTCAACAGCGGTAAGATCCT
TGAGAGTTTTCGCCCCGAAGAACGTTTTCCAATGATGAGCACTTTTAAAGTTCTGCTATGTGGCGCGGTA
TTATCCCGTATTGACGCCGGGCAAGAGCAACTCGGTCGCCGCATACACTATTCTCAGAATGACTTGGTTG
AGTACTCACCAGTCACAGAAAAGCATCTTACGGATGGCATGACAGTAAGAGAATTATGCAGTGCTGCCAT
AACCATGAGTGATAACACTGCGGCCAACTTACTTCTGACAACGATCGGAGGACCGAAGGAGCTAACCGCT
TTTTTGCACAACATGGGGGATCATGTAACTCGCCTTGATCGTTGGGAACCGGAGCTGAATGAAGCCATAC
CAAACGACGAGCGTGACACCACGATGCCTGTAGCAATGGCAACAACGTTGCGCAAACTATTAACTGGCGA
ACTACTTACTCTAGCTTCCCGGCAACAATTAATAGACTGGATGGAGGCGGATAAAGTTGCAGGACCACTT
CTGCGCTCGGCCCTTCCGGCTGGCTGGTTTATTGCTGATAAATCTGGAGCCGGTGAGCGTGGGTCTCGCG
GTATCATTGCAGCACTGGGGCCAGATGGTAAGCCCTCCCGTATCGTAGTTATCTACACGACGGGGAGTCA
GGCAACTATGGATGAACGAAATAGACAGATCGCTGAGATAGGTGCCTCACTGATTAAGCATTGGTAACTG
TCAGACCAAGTTTACTCATATATACTTTAGATTGATTTAAAACTTCATTTTTAATTTAAAAGGATCTAGG
TGAAGATCCTTTTTGATAATCTCATGACCAAAATCCCTTAACGTGAGTTTTCGTTCCACTGAGCGTCAGA
CCCCGTAGAAAAGATCAAAGGATCTTCTTGAGATCCTTTTTTTCTGCGCGTAATCTGCTGCTTGCAAACA
AAAAAACCACCGCTACCAGCGGTGGTTTGTTTGCCGGATCAAGAGCTACCAACTCTTTTTCCGAAGGTAA
CTGGCTTCAGCAGAGCGCAGATACCAAATACTGTTCTTCTAGTGTAGCCGTAGTTAGGCCACCACTTCAA
GAACTCTGTAGCACCGCCTACATACCTCGCTCTGCTAATCCTGTTACCAGTGGCTGCTGCCAGTGGCGAT
AAGTCGTGTCTTACCGGGTTGGACTCAAGACGATAGTTACCGGATAAGGCGCAGCGGTCGGGCTGAACGG
GGGGTTCGTGCACACAGCCCAGCTTGGAGCGAACGACCTACACCGAACTGAGATACCTACAGCGTGAGCT
ATGAGAAAGCGCCACGCTTCCCGAAGGGAGAAAGGCGGACAGGTATCCGGTAAGCGGCAGGGTCGGAACA
GGAGAGCGCACGAGGGAGCTTCCAGGGGGAAACGCCTGGTATCTTTATAGTCCTGTCGGGTTTCGCCACC
TCTGACTTGAGCGTCGATTTTTGTGATGCTCGTCAGGGGGGCGGAGCCTATGGAAAAACGCCAGCAACGC
GGCCTTTTTACGGTTCCTGGCCTTTTGCTGGCCTTTTGCTCACATGTTCTTTCCTGCGTTATCCCCTGAT
TCTGTGGATAACCGTATTACCGCCTTTGAGTGAGCTGATACCGCTCGCCGCAGCCGAACGACCGAGCGCA
GCGAGTCAGTGAGCGAGGAAGCGGAAGAGCGCC
